>Addgene plasmid #173969 | pGL3-noSV40-EC1.45-human_min1-lizard_min2 | addgene full sequence | sequence record 341621 | Addgene NGS Result
CATTCCGGTACTGTTGGTAAAGCCACCATGGAAGACGCCAAAAACATAAAGAAAGGCCCGGCGCCATTCT
ATCCGCTGGAAGATGGAACCGCTGGAGAGCAACTGCATAAGGCTATGAAGAGATACGCCCTGGTTCCTGG
AACAATTGCTTTTACAGATGCACATATCGAGGTGGACATCACTTACGCTGAGTACTTCGAAATGTCCGTT
CGGTTGGCAGAAGCTATGAAACGATATGGGCTGAATACAAATCACAGAATCGTCGTATGCAGTGAAAACT
CTCTTCAATTCTTTATGCCGGTGTTGGGCGCGTTATTTATCGGAGTTGCAGTTGCGCCCGCGAACGACAT
TTATAATGAACGTGAATTGCTCAACAGTATGGGCATTTCGCAGCCTACCGTGGTGTTCGTTTCCAAAAAG
GGGTTGCAAAAAATTTTGAACGTGCAAAAAAAGCTCCCAATCATCCAAAAAATTATTATCATGGATTCTA
AAACGGATTACCAGGGATTTCAGTCGATGTACACGTTCGTCACATCTCATCTACCTCCCGGTTTTAATGA
ATACGATTTTGTGCCAGAGTCCTTCGATAGGGACAAGACAATTGCACTGATCATGAACTCCTCTGGATCT
ACTGGTCTGCCTAAAGGTGTCGCTCTGCCTCATAGAACTGCCTGCGTGAGATTCTCGCATGCCAGAGATC
CTATTTTTGGCAATCAAATCATTCCGGATACTGCGATTTTAAGTGTTGTTCCATTCCATCACGGTTTTGG
AATGTTTACTACACTCGGATATTTGATATGTGGATTTCGAGTCGTCTTAATGTATAGATTTGAAGAAGAG
CTGTTTCTGAGGAGCCTTCAGGATTACAAGATTCAAAGTGCGCTGCTGGTGCCAACCCTATTCTCCTTCT
TCGCCAAAAGCACTCTGATTGACAAATACGATTTATCTAATTTACACGAAATTGCTTCTGGTGGCGCTCC
CCTCTCTAAGGAAGTCGGGGAAGCGGTTGCCAAGAGGTTCCATCTGCCAGGTATCAGGCAAGGATATGGG
CTCACTGAGACTACATCAGCTATTCTGATTACACCCGAGGGGGATGATAAACCGGGCGCGGTCGGTAAAG
TTGTTCCATTTTTTGAAGCGAAGGTTGTGGATCTGGATACCGGGAAAACGCTGGGCGTTAATCAAAGAGG
CGAACTGTGTGTGAGAGGTCCTATGATTATGTCCGGTTATGTAAACAATCCGGAAGCGACCAACGCCTTG
ATTGACAAGGATGGATGGCTACATTCTGGAGACATAGCTTACTGGGACGAAGACGAACACTTCTTCATCG
TTGACCGCCTGAAGTCTCTGATTAAGTACAAAGGCTATCAGGTGGCTCCCGCTGAATTGGAATCCATCTT
GCTCCAACACCCCAACATCTTCGACGCAGGTGTCGCAGGTCTTCCCGACGATGACGCCGGTGAACTTCCC
GCCGCCGTTGTTGTTTTGGAGCACGGAAAGACGATGACGGAAAAAGAGATCGTGGATTACGTCGCCAGTC
AAGTAACAACCGCGAAAAAGTTGCGCGGAGGAGTTGTGTTTGTGGACGAAGTACCGAAAGGTCTTACCGG
AAAACTCGACGCAAGAAAAATCAGAGAGATCCTCATAAAGGCCAAGAAGGGCGGAAAGATCGCCGTGTAA
TTCTAGAGTCGGGGCGGCCGGCCGCTTCGAGCAGACATGATAAGATACATTGATGAGTTTGGACAAACCA
CAACTAGAATGCAGTGAAAAAAATGCTTTATTTGTGAAATTTGTGATGCTATTGCTTTATTTGTAACCAT
TATAAGCTGCAATAAACAAGTTAACAACAACAATTGCATTCATTTTATGTTTCAGGTTCAGGGGGAGGTG
TGGGAGGTTTTTTAAAGCAAGTAAAACCTCTACAAATGTGGTAAAATCGATAAGGATCTGGATCCGTCGA
CCGATGCCCTTGAGAGCCTTCAACCCAGTCAGCTCCTTCCGGTGGGCGCGGGGCATGACTATCGTCGCCG
CACTTATGACTGTCTTCTTTATCATGCAACTCGTAGGACAGGTGCCGGCAGCGCTCTTCCGCTTCCTCGC
TCACTGACTCGCTGCGCTCGGTCGTTCGGCTGCGGCGAGCGGTATCAGCTCACTCAAAGGCGGTAATACG
GTTATCCACAGAATCAGGGGATAACGCAGGAAAGAACATGTGAGCAAAAGGCCAGCAAAAGGCCAGGAAC
CGTAAAAAGGCCGCGTTGCTGGCGTTTTTCCATAGGCTCCGCCCCCCTGACGAGCATCACAAAAATCGAC
GCTCAAGTCAGAGGTGGCGAAACCCGACAGGACTATAAAGATACCAGGCGTTTCCCCCTGGAAGCTCCCT
CGTGCGCTCTCCTGTTCCGACCCTGCCGCTTACCGGATACCTGTCCGCCTTTCTCCCTTCGGGAAGCGTG
GCGCTTTCTCATAGCTCACGCTGTAGGTATCTCAGTTCGGTGTAGGTCGTTCGCTCCAAGCTGGGCTGTG
TGCACGAACCCCCCGTTCAGCCCGACCGCTGCGCCTTATCCGGTAACTATCGTCTTGAGTCCAACCCGGT
AAGACACGACTTATCGCCACTGGCAGCAGCCACTGGTAACAGGATTAGCAGAGCGAGGTATGTAGGCGGT
GCTACAGAGTTCTTGAAGTGGTGGCCTAACTACGGCTACACTAGAAGAACAGTATTTGGTATCTGCGCTC
TGCTGAAGCCAGTTACCTTCGGAAAAAGAGTTGGTAGCTCTTGATCCGGCAAACAAACCACCGCTGGTAG
CGGTGGTTTTTTTGTTTGCAAGCAGCAGATTACGCGCAGAAAAAAAGGATCTCAAGAAGATCCTTTGATC
TTTTCTACGGGGTCTGACGCTCAGTGGAACGAAAACTCACGTTAAGGGATTTTGGTCATGAGATTATCAA
AAAGGATCTTCACCTAGATCCTTTTAAATTAAAAATGAAGTTTTAAATCAATCTAAAGTATATATGAGTA
AACTTGGTCTGACAGTTACCAATGCTTAATCAGTGAGGCACCTATCTCAGCGATCTGTCTATTTCGTTCA
TCCATAGTTGCCTGACTCCCCGTCGTGTAGATAACTACGATACGGGAGGGCTTACCATCTGGCCCCAGTG
CTGCAATGATACCGCGAGACCCACGCTCACCGGCTCCAGATTTATCAGCAATAAACCAGCCAGCCGGAAG
GGCCGAGCGCAGAAGTGGTCCTGCAACTTTATCCGCCTCCATCCAGTCTATTAATTGTTGCCGGGAAGCT
AGAGTAAGTAGTTCGCCAGTTAATAGTTTGCGCAACGTTGTTGCCATTGCTACAGGCATCGTGGTGTCAC
GCTCGTCGTTTGGTATGGCTTCATTCAGCTCCGGTTCCCAACGATCAAGGCGAGTTACATGATCCCCCAT
GTTGTGCAAAAAAGCGGTTAGCTCCTTCGGTCCTCCGATCGTTGTCAGAAGTAAGTTGGCCGCAGTGTTA
TCACTCATGGTTATGGCAGCACTGCATAATTCTCTTACTGTCATGCCATCCGTAAGATGCTTTTCTGTGA
CTGGTGAGTACTCAACCAAGTCATTCTGAGAATAGTGTATGCGGCGACCGAGTTGCTCTTGCCCGGCGTC
AATACGGGATAATACCGCGCCACATAGCAGAACTTTAAAAGTGCTCATCATTGGAAAACGTTCTTCGGGG
CGAAAACTCTCAAGGATCTTACCGCTGTTGAGATCCAGTTCGATGTAACCCACTCGTGCACCCAACTGAT
CTTCAGCATCTTTTACTTTCACCAGCGTTTCTGGGTGAGCAAAAACAGGAAGGCAAAATGCCGCAAAAAA
GGGAATAAGGGCGACACGGAAATGTTGAATACTCATACTCTTCCTTTTTCAATATTATTGAAGCATTTAT
CAGGGTTATTGTCTCATGAGCGGATACATATTTGAATGTATTTAGAAAAATAAACAAATAGGGGTTCCGC
GCACATTTCCCCGAAAAGTGCCACCTG
[124 nt withheld, positions 4018-4141]
C
[91 nt withheld, positions 4143-4233]
A
[49 nt withheld, positions 4235-4283]
CCTTTGACGTTGGAGTCCACGTTCTTT
[37 nt withheld, positions 4311-4347]
ACCCTATCTCGGTCTATTCTTTTGATTTATAAGGGATTTTGCCGATTTCGGCCTATTGGTTAAAAAATGA
GCTGATTTAACAAAAATTTAACGCGAATTTTAACAAAATATTAACGCTTACAATTTGCCATTCGCCATTC
AGGCTGCGCAACTGTTGGGAAGGGCGATCGGTGCGGGCCTCTTCGCTATTACGCCAGCCCAAGCTACCAT
GATAAGTAAGTAATATTAAGGTACGGGAGGTACTTGGAGCGGCCGCAATAAAATATCTTTATTTTCATTA
CATCTGTGTGTTGGTTTTTTGTGTGAATCGATAGTACTAACATACGCTCTCCATCAAAACAAAACGAAAC
AAAACAAACTAGCAAAATAGGCTGTCCCCAGTGCAAGTGCAGGTGCCAGAACATTTCTCTATCGATAGGT
ACGCCATGTAGCTGCTCTTCCGTGGACGCGGATGCTTCCTGCCTCATAGCCGGGTCGCCTCCGCGCTAAC
CCCGTTGAACCTTGCAACCAGCCCCTCTAGAGTGTGGAAGAAAGGAGCATCGACCCAGCCTCAGGTTTCA
CTTCTGTTCTAGTTTATCTATCTAACTTAGACCACATGTCTGTGCTTTCAGAAAATTTTCCCATTTTTGA
ATCACTAACAGTACCCTTTATTCTTACTACTGCCAGGGATTCACTATTTTTAAACAGCTCGAGTTGGTCC
CCGAAAGTTTTGCAAAGCAGCTGGGTGTGATTAGAAGGATTGGGGAATGGATCAGTGCTTGATTAACTTT
CAGCTGGTCTTGGTTTACCAGTGTTAGTACAGGAGAATTAATCTTTTGGTTCAGCTGAATGTCGGACAGT
AATGCATTCCAGACATTTTTGGGCCCACCCAGGCAACAAAGCCAGAGGGTTATTCCCCATCCCCTCCTAG
ACATACACTCTGGGCCTGTCATGCTGGTCCTTCAGATCTGCGATCTGCATCTCAATTAGTCAGCAACCAT
AGTCCCGCCCCTAACTCCGCCCATCCCGCCCCTAACTCCGCCCAGTTCCGCCCATTCTCCGCCCCATCGC
TGACTAATTTTTTTTATTTATGCAGAGGCCGAGGCCGCCTCGGCCTCTGAGCTATTCCAGAAGTAGTGAG
GAGGCTTTTTTGGAGGCCTAGGCTTTTGCAAAAAGCTTGG
Features (pLannotate 1.2.2; 12 found; start..end, strand, type, name):
     28..1680    +  CDS            luciferase: firefly luciferase; luc+; enhanced luc+ version of the luciferase gene
   1721..1842    -  polyA_signal   SV40 poly(A) signal: SV40 polyadenylation signal
   1865..1933    -  CDS            large T antigen (fragment): large T antigen from SV40 (simian virus 40)
   1955..2087    +  CDS            TcR (fragment): tetracycline efflux protein; tet; confers resistance to tetracycline
   2267..2855    -  rep_origin     ori: high-copy-number ColE1/pMB1/pBR322/pUC origin of replication
   3026..3886    -  CDS            AmpR: β-lactamase; bla; confers resistance to ampicillin, carbenicillin, and related antibiotics
   3887..3991    -  promoter       AmpR promoter: bla
   4018..4446    +  rep_origin     f1 ori (sequence partly withheld): f1 bacteriophage origin of replication; arrow indicates direction of (+) strand synthesis
   4478..4545    -  CDS            lacZα (fragment): LacZα fragment of β-galactosidase; lacZ fragment
   4604..4652    +  polyA_signal   poly(A) signal: synthetic polyadenylation signal
   4666..4757    +  misc_feature   pause site: RNA polymerase II transcriptional pause signal from the human α2 globin gene
   5303..5499    +  promoter       SV40 promoter: SV40 early promoter
