[The description below was written by a language model from this plasmid's Addgene catalogue record and pLannotate feature annotations shown in this document.]
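Description:
pGL3-noSV40-EC1.45-human_min1-lizard_min2 is a firefly luciferase enhancer reporter built on the Promega pGL3-Promoter backbone, intended for transient transfection assays in which enhancer activity is read out as luminescence. It is maintained in E. coli as a high-copy plasmid through a ColE1/pUC-type origin and selected with ampicillin via the β-lactamase gene and its own promoter. An f1 bacteriophage origin is also present. The small large T antigen, TcR and lacZα fragments in the annotation are backbone remnants, not functional genes.

The reporter unit consists of the SV40 early promoter driving the luc+ version of firefly luciferase, terminated by an SV40 polyadenylation signal. Upstream of the promoter sit a synthetic poly(A) signal and the human α2-globin RNA polymerase II pause site, standard pGL3 elements that reduce read-through transcription from the backbone and so lower background signal. The unannotated interval between the pause site and the SV40 promoter is large enough to hold the 491 bp insert, which suggests the test element lies directly upstream of the promoter, although the record does not give the cloning sites.

The insert is a chimeric enhancer that joins human minimal region 1 (min1) to lizard minimal region 2 (min2) from the SOX9 enhancer cluster EC1.45. The catalogue lists the species only as human. The "noSV40" in the name is not explained in the record, and both the catalogue field and the feature table show that an SV40 promoter is present. The associated study concerns long-range enhancers in human neural crest and craniofacial disease. A cross-species swap of this kind would suit testing whether the min2 element is functionally conserved, by comparing luciferase output with related EC1.45 reporter constructs.
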