Addgene plasmid #173969: pGL3-noSV40-EC1.45-human_min1-lizard_min2
Purpose: Firefly luciferase enhancer reporter plasmid.
Depositing lab: Joanna Wysocka. Depositing organization: Stanford University. Publication: Loss of Extreme Long-Range Enhancers in Human Neural Crest Drives a Craniofacial Disorder. Long HK, Osterwalder M, Welsh IC, Hansen K, Davies JOJ, Liu YE, Koska M, Adams AT, Aho R, Arora N, Ikeda K, Williams RM, Sauka-Spengler T, Porteus MH, Mohun T, Dickel DE, Swigut T, Hughes JR, Higgs DR, Visel A, Selleri L, Wysocka J. Cell Stem Cell. 2020 Nov 5;27(5):765-783.e14. doi: 10.1016/j.stem.2020.09.001. Epub 2020 Sep 28. PubMed 32991838.
Backbone
  Vector backbone: pGL3-Promoter, GenBank: U47298.2
  Backbone manufacturer: Promega
  Backbone size w/o insert (bp): 5016
  Vector type: Luciferase
Growth in bacteria
  Bacterial resistance: Ampicillin, 100 μg/mL
  Growth temperature: 37°C
  Growth strain: DH5alpha
  Copy number: High Copy
Gene/Insert
  Gene/Insert name: Human minimal enhancer region 1 (min1) and lizard minimal enhancer region 2 (min2) from SOX9 enhancer cluster EC1.45
  Species: H. sapiens (human)
  Insert size (bp): 491
  Mutation: None
  Promoter: SV40 promoter
  Cloning method: Restriction Enzyme; 5′ cloning site unknown (unknown if destroyed)
  Sequencing primers: 5′ CGCTCTCCATCAAAACAAAACG; 3′ GAGTTAGGGGCGGGATGG
Terms and licenses: Academic/Nonprofit Terms; Industry Terms: Not Available to Industry
How to cite: pGL3-noSV40-EC1.45-human_min1-lizard_min2 was a gift from Joanna Wysocka (Addgene plasmid # 173969 ; http://n2t.net/addgene:173969 ; RRID:Addgene_173969)
