>Addgene plasmid #173969 | pGL3-noSV40-EC1.45-human_min1-lizard_min2 | depositor partial sequence | sequence record 337438 | human_min1-lizard_min2
GCCATGTAGCTGCTCTTCCGTGGACGCGGATGCTTCCTGCCTCATAGCCGGGTCGCCTCCGCGCTAACCC
CGTTGAACCTTGCAACCAGCCCCTCTAGAGTGTGGAAGAAAGGAGCATCGACCCAGCCTCAGGTTTCACT
TCTGTTCTAGTTTATCTATCTAACTTAGACCACATGTCTGTGCTTTCAGAAAATTTTCCCATTTTTGAAT
CACTAACAGTACCCTTTATTCTTACTACTGCCAGGGATTCACTATTTTTAAACAGCTCGAGTTGGTCCCC
GAAAGTTTTGCAAAGCAGCTGGGTGTGATTAGAAGGATTGGGGAATGGATCAGTGCTTGATTAACTTTCA
GCTGGTCTTGGTTTACCAGTGTTAGTACAGGAGAATTAATCTTTTGGTTCAGCTGAATGTCGGACAGTAA
TGCATTCCAGACATTTTTGGGCCCACCCAGGCAACAAAGCCAGAGGGTTATTCCCCATCCCCTCCTAGAC
ATACACTCTGGGCCTGTCATGCTGGTCCTTC
